Addgene plasmid #193635: VAMP3(S48A)-mCherry
Purpose: Expresses S48A phosphodead VAMP3 fused to mCherry
Depositing lab: Geert van den Bogaart. Depositing organization: University of Groningen. Publication: Phosphorylation of VAMP3 couples IL-6 Exocytosis to dendritic cell activation. Chen T, Psoma A, Mahajan S, Ter Beest M, Linders P, Franciosa G, Bianchi F, Bogaart GVD, Warner H. J Cell Sci. 2025 Sep 22:jcs.264139. doi: 10.1242/jcs.264139. PubMed 40977280.
Backbone
  Vector backbone: pmCherry-N1
  Vector type: Mammalian Expression
Growth in bacteria
  Bacterial resistance: Kanamycin, 50 μg/mL
  Growth temperature: 37°C
  Growth strain: DH5alpha
  Copy number: High Copy
Gene/Insert
  Gene/Insert name: VAMP3 (alt name: cellubrevin, synaptobrevin 3)
  Species: M. musculus (mouse)
  Mutation: changed serine 48 to alanine
  GenBank ID: NP_033524.1
  Entrez Gene: Vamp3 (a.k.a. D130027G05Rik, VAMP-3, ceb)
  Promoter: CMV
  Tag / fusion protein: mCherry (C terminal on insert)
  Cloning method: Restriction Enzyme; 5′ cloning site EcoRI (not destroyed); 3′ cloning site BamHI (not destroyed)
  Sequencing primers: 5′ TAACAACTCCGCCCCATT; 3′ CACCTTGAAGCGCATGAACT
Resource information
  A portion of this plasmid was derived from a plasmid made by: Synthetic gene
Terms and licenses: Academic/Nonprofit Terms; Industry Terms: Not Available to Industry
Depositor comments: The wild-type VAMP3 (with S48) is also available at Addgene (VAMP3-mCherry catalog numer 92423)
How to cite: VAMP3(S48A)-mCherry was a gift from Geert van den Bogaart (Addgene plasmid # 193635 ; http://n2t.net/addgene:193635 ; RRID:Addgene_193635)
