[The description below was written by a language model from this plasmid's Addgene catalogue record and pLannotate feature annotations shown in this document.]
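Description:
VAMP3(S48A)-mCherry is a mammalian expression plasmid of about 5 kb built on the pmCherry-N1 backbone. It encodes mouse VAMP3 (also called cellubrevin or synaptobrevin 3), a vesicle SNARE protein, carrying a serine-48-to-alanine substitution that prevents phosphorylation at that residue. The Vamp3 coding sequence, derived from a synthetic gene, was placed between the EcoRI and BamHI sites of the multiple cloning site. It lies upstream of mCherry, with a short linker between the two coding sequences, so the monomeric red fluorescent protein is fused to the C terminus of VAMP3. Transcription is driven by the human cytomegalovirus immediate-early enhancer and promoter and terminated by an SV40 polyadenylation signal, an arrangement that gives strong constitutive expression in transfected mammalian cells.

The plasmid is propagated in E. coli through a high-copy ColE1/pUC-type origin and selected with kanamycin. The resistance gene is the Tn5 aminoglycoside phosphotransferase (NeoR/KanR). It sits behind tandem bacterial (bla) and SV40 early promoters and is followed by an HSV TK polyadenylation signal, so the same cassette can also support G418 selection in mammalian cells. An f1 origin is present as well. The annotated fragments of SV40 large T antigen, ble and the bGH poly(A) signal are small partial matches rather than functional elements.

The construct serves as a fluorescently tagged phosphodead VAMP3 variant for comparison with the wild-type VAMP3-mCherry fusion, which the depositor notes is also available. The associated publication concerns how VAMP3 phosphorylation links IL-6 exocytosis to dendritic cell activation.
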