Features (pLannotate 1.2.2; 15 found; start..end, strand, type, name):
     61..364     +  enhancer       CMV enhancer: human cytomegalovirus immediate early enhancer
    365..568     +  promoter       CMV promoter: human cytomegalovirus (CMV) immediate early promoter
    591..634     +  misc_feature   MCS (fragment): multiple cloning site
    635..943     +  CDS            Vamp3: VAMP3_MOUSE - Also known as Syb3. Experimental evidence at protein level: Swiss-Prot protein existence level 1. SNARE involved in vesicular transport from the late endosomes to the trans-Golgi network. From Mus musculus (Mouse).
    965..1672    +  CDS            mCherry: mCherry is a basic (constitutively fluorescent) red fluorescent protein published in 2004, derived from Discosoma sp.. It is reported to be a very rapidly-maturing monomer with low acid sensitivity.
   1692..1775    +  CDS            large T antigen (fragment): large T antigen from SV40 (simian virus 40)
   1798..1919    +  polyA_signal   SV40 poly(A) signal: SV40 polyadenylation signal
   1953..2381    -  rep_origin     f1 ori (sequence partly withheld): f1 bacteriophage origin of replication; arrow indicates direction of (+) strand synthesis
   2408..2512    +  promoter       AmpR promoter: bla
   2514..2871    +  promoter       SV40 promoter: SV40 enhancer and early promoter
   2906..3700    +  CDS            NeoR/KanR: aminoglycoside phosphotransferase from Tn5; aph(3')-II (or nptII); confers resistance to neomycin, kanamycin, and G418 (Geneticin®)
   3721..3873    +  CDS            ble (fragment): BLE_KLEPN - Experimental evidence at protein level: Swiss-Prot protein existence level 1. Binding protein with a strong affinity to the bleomycin family of antibiotics. Binds to CL990; an antimitotic-antibiotic compound. From Klebsiella pneumoniae.
   3932..3979    +  polyA_signal   HSV TK poly(A) signal: herpes simplex virus thymidine kinase polyadenylation signal (Cole and Stacy, 1985)
   4070..4086    -  polyA_signal   bGH poly(A) signal (fragment): bovine growth hormone polyadenylation signal
   4308..4896    +  rep_origin     ori: high-copy-number ColE1/pMB1/pBR322/pUC origin of replication
>Addgene plasmid #193635 | VAMP3(S48A)-mCherry | addgene full sequence | sequence record 381549 | Addgene NGS Result
TAGTTATTAATAGTAATCAATTACGGGGTCATTAGTTCATAGCCCATATATGGAGTTCCGCGTTACATAA
CTTACGGTAAATGGCCCGCCTGGCTGACCGCCCAACGACCCCCGCCCATTGACGTCAATAATGACGTATG
TTCCCATAGTAACGCCAATAGGGACTTTCCATTGACGTCAATGGGTGGAGTATTTACGGTAAACTGCCCA
CTTGGCAGTACATCAAGTGTATCATATGCCAAGTACGCCCCCTATTGACGTCAATGACGGTAAATGGCCC
GCCTGGCATTATGCCCAGTACATGACCTTATGGGACTTTCCTACTTGGCAGTACATCTACGTATTAGTCA
TCGCTATTACCATGGTGATGCGGTTTTGGCAGTACATCAATGGGCGTGGATAGCGGTTTGACTCACGGGG
ATTTCCAAGTCTCCACCCCATTGACGTCAATGGGAGTTTGTTTTGGCACCAAAATCAACGGGACTTTCCA
AAATGTCGTAACAACTCCGCCCCATTGACGCAAATGGGCGGTAGGCGTGTACGGTGGGAGGTCTATATAA
GCAGAGCTGGTTTAGTGAACCGTCAGATCCGCTAGCGCTACCGGACTCAGATCTCGAGCTCAAGCTTCGA
ATTCATGTCTACAGGGGTGCCTTCAGGGTCCAGTGCTGCCACTGGCAGTAATCGAAGACTCCAGCAGACA
CAGAATCAAGTAGATGAGGTGGTGGACATCATGAGAGTCAATGTGGATAAGGTGTTAGAAAGAGACCAGA
AGCTCGCCGAGCTAGACGACCGCGCAGATGCACTGCAGGCAGGCGCCTCGCAGTTTGAAACAAGTGCTGC
CAAGTTGAAGAGAAAGTATTGGTGGAAGAACTGCAAGATGTGGGCGATAGGGATCAGTGTCCTGGTGATT
ATTGTCATTATCATCATTGTGTGGTGTGTCTCTAAGGATCCACCGGTCGCCACCATGGTGAGCAAGGGCG
AGGAGGATAACATGGCCATCATCAAGGAGTTCATGCGCTTCAAGGTGCACATGGAGGGCTCCGTGAACGG
CCACGAGTTCGAGATCGAGGGCGAGGGCGAGGGCCGCCCCTACGAGGGCACCCAGACCGCCAAGCTGAAG
GTGACCAAGGGTGGCCCCCTGCCCTTCGCCTGGGACATCCTGTCCCCTCAGTTCATGTACGGCTCCAAGG
CCTACGTGAAGCACCCCGCCGACATCCCCGACTACTTGAAGCTGTCCTTCCCCGAGGGCTTCAAGTGGGA
GCGCGTGATGAACTTCGAGGACGGCGGCGTGGTGACCGTGACCCAGGACTCCTCCCTGCAGGACGGCGAG
TTCATCTACAAGGTGAAGCTGCGCGGCACCAACTTCCCCTCCGACGGCCCCGTAATGCAGAAGAAGACCA
TGGGCTGGGAGGCCTCCTCCGAGCGGATGTACCCCGAGGACGGCGCCCTGAAGGGCGAGATCAAGCAGAG
GCTGAAGCTGAAGGACGGCGGCCACTACGACGCTGAGGTCAAGACCACCTACAAGGCCAAGAAGCCCGTG
CAGCTGCCCGGCGCCTACAACGTCAACATCAAGTTGGACATCACCTCCCACAACGAGGACTACACCATCG
TGGAACAGTACGAACGCGCCGAGGGCCGCCACTCCACCGGCGGCATGGACGAGCTGTACAAGTAAAGCGG
CCGCGACTCTAGATCATAATCAGCCATACCACATTTGTAGAGGTTTTACTTGCTTTAAAAAACCTCCCAC
ACCTCCCCCTGAACCTGAAACATAAAATGAATGCAATTGTTGTTGTTAACTTGTTTATTGCAGCTTATAA
TGGTTACAAATAAAGCAATAGCATCACAAATTTCACAAATAAAGCATTTTTTTCACTGCATTCTAGTTGT
GGTTTGTCCAAACTCATCAATGTATCTTAAGGCGTAAATTGTAAGCGTTAATATTTTGTTAAAATTCGCG
TTAAATTTTTGTTAAATCAGCTCATTTTTTAACCAATAGGCCGAAATCGGCAAAATCCCTTATAAATCAA
AAGAATAGACCGAGATAGGGT
[37 nt withheld, positions 2052-2088]
AAAGAACGTGGACTCCAACGTCAAAGG
[49 nt withheld, positions 2116-2164]
T
[91 nt withheld, positions 2166-2256]
G
[124 nt withheld, positions 2258-2381]
CAGGTGGCACTTTTCGGGGAAATGTGCGCGGAACCCCTATTTGTTTATTTTTCTAAATACATTCAAATAT
GTATCCGCTCATGAGACAATAACCCTGATAAATGCTTCAATAATATTGAAAAAGGAAGAGTCCTGAGGCG
GAAAGAACCAGCTGTGGAATGTGTGTCAGTTAGGGTGTGGAAAGTCCCCAGGCTCCCCAGCAGGCAGAAG
TATGCAAAGCATGCATCTCAATTAGTCAGCAACCAGGTGTGGAAAGTCCCCAGGCTCCCCAGCAGGCAGA
AGTATGCAAAGCATGCATCTCAATTAGTCAGCAACCATAGTCCCGCCCCTAACTCCGCCCATCCCGCCCC
TAACTCCGCCCAGTTCCGCCCATTCTCCGCCCCATGGCTGACTAATTTTTTTTATTTATGCAGAGGCCGA
GGCCGCCTCGGCCTCTGAGCTATTCCAGAAGTAGTGAGGAGGCTTTTTTGGAGGCCTAGGCTTTTGCAAA
GATCGATCAAGAGACAGGATGAGGATCGTTTCGCATGATTGAACAAGATGGATTGCACGCAGGTTCTCCG
GCCGCTTGGGTGGAGAGGCTATTCGGCTATGACTGGGCACAACAGACAATCGGCTGCTCTGATGCCGCCG
TGTTCCGGCTGTCAGCGCAGGGGCGCCCGGTTCTTTTTGTCAAGACCGACCTGTCCGGTGCCCTGAATGA
ACTGCAAGACGAGGCAGCGCGGCTATCGTGGCTGGCCACGACGGGCGTTCCTTGCGCAGCTGTGCTCGAC
GTTGTCACTGAAGCGGGAAGGGACTGGCTGCTATTGGGCGAAGTGCCGGGGCAGGATCTCCTGTCATCTC
ACCTTGCTCCTGCCGAGAAAGTATCCATCATGGCTGATGCAATGCGGCGGCTGCATACGCTTGATCCGGC
TACCTGCCCATTCGACCACCAAGCGAAACATCGCATCGAGCGAGCACGTACTCGGATGGAAGCCGGTCTT
GTCGATCAGGATGATCTGGACGAAGAGCATCAGGGGCTCGCGCCAGCCGAACTGTTCGCCAGGCTCAAGG
CGAGCATGCCCGACGGCGAGGATCTCGTCGTGACCCATGGCGATGCCTGCTTGCCGAATATCATGGTGGA
AAATGGCCGCTTTTCTGGATTCATCGACTGTGGCCGGCTGGGTGTGGCGGACCGCTATCAGGACATAGCG
TTGGCTACCCGTGATATTGCTGAAGAGCTTGGCGGCGAATGGGCTGACCGCTTCCTCGTGCTTTACGGTA
TCGCCGCTCCCGATTCGCAGCGCATCGCCTTCTATCGCCTTCTTGACGAGTTCTTCTGAGCGGGACTCTG
GGGTTCGAAATGACCGACCAAGCGACGCCCAACCTGCCATCACGAGATTTCGATTCCACCGCCGCCTTCT
ATGAAAGGTTGGGCTTCGGAATCGTTTTCCGGGACGCCGGCTGGATGATCCTCCAGCGCGGGGATCTCAT
GCTGGAGTTCTTCGCCCACCCTAGGGGGAGGCTAACTGAAACACGGAAGGAGACAATACCGGAAGGAACC
CGCGCTATGACGGCAATAAAAAGACAGAATAAAACGCACGGTGTTGGGTCGTTTGTTCATAAACGCGGGG
TTCGGTCCCAGGGCTGGCACTCTGTCGATACCCCACCGAGACCCCATTGGGGCCAATACGCCCGCGTTTC
TTCCTTTTCCCCACCCCACCCCCCAAGTTCGGGTGAAGGCCCAGGGCTCGCAGCCAACGTCGGGGCGGCA
GGCCCTGCCATAGCCTCAGGTTACTCATATATACTTTAGATTGATTTAAAACTTCATTTTTAATTTAAAA
GGATCTAGGTGAAGATCCTTTTTGATAATCTCATGACCAAAATCCCTTAACGTGAGTTTTCGTTCCACTG
AGCGTCAGACCCCGTAGAAAAGATCAAAGGATCTTCTTGAGATCCTTTTTTTCTGCGCGTAATCTGCTGC
TTGCAAACAAAAAAACCACCGCTACCAGCGGTGGTTTGTTTGCCGGATCAAGAGCTACCAACTCTTTTTC
CGAAGGTAACTGGCTTCAGCAGAGCGCAGATACCAAATACTGTTCTTCTAGTGTAGCCGTAGTTAGGCCA
CCACTTCAAGAACTCTGTAGCACCGCCTACATACCTCGCTCTGCTAATCCTGTTACCAGTGGCTGCTGCC
AGTGGCGATAAGTCGTGTCTTACCGGGTTGGACTCAAGACGATAGTTACCGGATAAGGCGCAGCGGTCGG
GCTGAACGGGGGGTTCGTGCACACAGCCCAGCTTGGAGCGAACGACCTACACCGAACTGAGATACCTACA
GCGTGAGCTATGAGAAAGCGCCACGCTTCCCGAAGGGAGAAAGGCGGACAGGTATCCGGTAAGCGGCAGG
GTCGGAACAGGAGAGCGCACGAGGGAGCTTCCAGGGGGAAACGCCTGGTATCTTTATAGTCCTGTCGGGT
TTCGCCACCTCTGACTTGAGCGTCGATTTTTGTGATGCTCGTCAGGGGGGCGGAGCCTATGGAAAAACGC
CAGCAACGCGGCCTTTTTACGGTTCCTGGCCTTTTGCTGGCCTTTTGCTCACATGTTCTTTCCTGCGTTA
TCCCCTGATTCTGTGGATAACCGTATTACCGCCATGCAT
