>Addgene plasmid #193635 | VAMP3(S48A)-mCherry | depositor partial sequence | sequence record 374888 | Insert
GAATTCATGTCTACAGGGGTGCCTTCAGGGTCCAGTGCTGCCACTGGCAGTAATCGAAGACTCCAGCAGA
CACAGAATCAAGTAGATGAGGTGGTGGACATCATGAGAGTCAATGTGGATAAGGTGTTAGAAAGAGACCA
GAAGCTCGCCGAGCTAGACGACCGCGCAGATGCACTGCAGGCAGGCGCCTCGCAGTTTGAAACAAGTGCT
GCCAAGTTGAAGAGAAAGTATTGGTGGAAGAACTGCAAGATGTGGGCGATAGGGATCAGTGTCCTGGTGA
TTATTGTCATTATCATCATTGTGTGGTGTGTCTCTAAGGATCC
